Addgene plasmid #158613: pCASCADE-gltA2-xylA
Purpose: Low phosphate inducible gRNA array to silence the xylA and gltA2 promoters
Depositing lab: Michael Lynch. Depositing organization: Duke University. Publication: Dynamic control over feedback regulatory mechanisms improves NADPH flux and xylitol biosynthesis in engineered E. coli. Li S, Ye Z, Moreb EA, Hennigan JN, Castellanos DB, Yang T, Lynch MD. Metab Eng. 2021 Jan 15. pii: S1096-7176(21)00013-6. doi: 10.1016/j.ymben.2021.01.005. PubMed 33460820.
Backbone
  Vector backbone: pCASCADE
  Backbone manufacturer: None - Constructed in House
  Backbone size w/o insert (bp): 2500
  Total vector size (bp): 2904
  Vector type: Bacterial Expression
Growth in bacteria
  Bacterial resistance: Chloramphenicol, 25 μg/mL
  Growth temperature: 37°C
  Growth strain: DH5alpha
  Copy number: Low Copy
Gene/Insert
  Gene/Insert name: gltA2-xylA guide array
  Species: Synthetic
  Promoter: E . coli ugpB gene promoter, low phosphate induction
  Cloning method: Gibson Cloning
  Sequencing primers: 5′ GGGAGACCACAACGG; 3′ CGCAGTCGAACGACCG
Terms and licenses: Academic/Nonprofit Terms; Industry Terms: Not Available to Industry
Depositor comments: Read the preprint at bioRxiv: https://doi.org/10.1101/2020.07.27.222588
How to cite: pCASCADE-gltA2-xylA was a gift from Michael Lynch (Addgene plasmid # 158613 ; http://n2t.net/addgene:158613 ; RRID:Addgene_158613)
