[The description below was written by a language model from this plasmid's Addgene catalogue record and pLannotate feature annotations shown in this document.]
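Description:
pCASCADE-gltA2-xylA is a small (about 2.9 kb) bacterial expression plasmid built on the in-house pCASCADE backbone and designed to deliver a CRISPR guide RNA array to engineered E. coli. It replicates from a p15A origin, which is compatible with ColE1-type plasmids so that it can coexist with other constructs in the same cell. The catalogue lists it as low copy. Selection is by chloramphenicol, through a cat (chloramphenicol acetyltransferase) gene driven by its native cat promoter and followed by a lambda t0 terminator. The annotation also picks up a short fragment resembling the RSF origin next to p15A, and a complete TetR coding sequence. The record does not explain the role of TetR in this plasmid.

The payload is a synthetic guide array, inserted by Gibson assembly, whose spacers target the gltA2 and xylA promoters. According to the catalogue it is transcribed from the E. coli ugpB promoter, which is induced when phosphate becomes limiting. Neither this promoter nor the array was recognised by the automated annotation. The rrnB T1 and T7Te terminators are annotated, though the table does not show how they sit relative to the array. No Cas or Cascade genes are annotated, so the interference machinery must be supplied by the host strain or another construct.

The intended use is dynamic metabolic control. When phosphate is depleted, the guides are expressed and silence transcription from the two target promoters. The associated work applied this approach to improving NADPH flux and xylitol biosynthesis in engineered E. coli.
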