Features (pLannotate 1.2.2; 8 found; start..end, strand, type, name):
    215..317     -  promoter       cat promoter: promoter of the E. coli cat gene encoding chloramphenicol acetyltransferase
    347..970     -  CDS            TetR: tetracycline repressor TetR; tetR from transposon Tn10; TetR binds to the tetracycline operator tetO to inhibit transcription. This inhibition can be relieved by adding tetracycline or doxycycline.
    982..1053    +  terminator     rrnB T1 terminator: transcription terminator T1 from the E. coli rrnB gene
   1069..1096    +  terminator     T7Te terminator: phage T7 early transcription terminator
   1542..1597    -  rep_origin     RSF ori (fragment): Plasmids containing the RSF 1030 origin of replication can be propagated in E. coli cells that contain additional plasmids with compatible origins.
   1685..2230    -  rep_origin     p15A ori: Plasmids containing the medium-copy-number p15A origin of replication can be propagated in E. coli cells that contain a second plasmid with the ColE1 origin.
   2344..2438    -  terminator     lambda t0 terminator: transcription terminator from phage lambda
   2462..214     -  CDS            cat (across the origin): CAT_ECOLX - Experimental evidence at protein level: Swiss-Prot protein existence level 1. This enzyme is an effector of chloramphenicol resistance in bacteria. From Escherichia coli. This protein is used as a marker in many commonly used cloning vectors, such as pACYC184.
>Addgene plasmid #158613 | pCASCADE-gltA2-xylA | addgene full sequence | sequence record 311798 | Addgene NGS Result
CCGGATGAGCATTCATCAGGCGGGCAAGAATGTGAATAAAGGCCGGATAAAACTTGTGCTTATTTTTCTT
TACGGTCTTTAAAAAGGCCGTAATATCCAGCTGAACGGTCTGGTTATAGGTACATTGAGCAACTGACTGA
AATGCCTCAAAATGTTCTTTACGATGCCATTGGGATATATCAACGGTGGTATATCCAGTGATTTTTTTCT
CCATTTTAGCTTCCTTAGCTCCTGAAAATCTCGATAACTCAAAAAATACGCCCGGTAGTGATCTTATTTC
ATTATGGTGAAAGTTGGAACCTCTTACGTGCCGATCAACGTCTCATTTTCGCCAGATATCGACGTCTTAA
GACCCACTTTCACATTTAAGTTGTTTTTCTAATCCGCATATGATCAATTCAAGGCCGAATAAGAAGGCTG
GCTCTGCACCTTGGTGATCAAATAATTCGATAGCTTGTCGTAATAATGGCGGCATACTATCAGTAGTAGG
TGTTTCCCTTTCTTCTTTAGCGACTTGATGCTCTTGATCTTCCAATACGCAACCTAAAGTAAAATGCCCC
ACAGCGCTGAGTGCATATAATGCATTCTCTAGTGAAAAACCTTGTTGGCATAAAAAGGCTAATTGATTTT
CGAGAGTTTCATACTGTTTTTCTGTAGGCCGTGTACCTAAATGTACTTTTGCTCCATCGCGATGACTTAG
TAAAGCACATCTAAAACTTTTAGCGTTATTACGTAAAAAATCTTGCCAGCTTTCCCCTTCTAAAGGGCAA
AAGTGAGTATGGTGCCTATCTAACATCTCAATGGCTAAGGCGTCGAGCAAAGCCCGCTTATTTTTTACAT
GCCAATACAATGTAGGCTGCTCTACACCTAGCTTCTGGGCGAGTTTACGGGTTGTTAAACCTTCGATTCC
GACCTCATTAAGCAGCTCTAATGCGCTGTTAATCACTTTACTTTTATCTAATCTAGACATCATCCAGGCA
TCAAATAAAACGAAAGGCTCAGTCGAAAGACTGGGCCTTTCGTTTTATCTGTTGTTTGTCGGTGAACGCT
CTCTACTAGAGTCACACTGGCTCACCTTCGGGTGGGCCTTTCTGCGTTTATACACAGCTAACACCACGTC
GTCCCTATCTGCTGCCCTAGGTCTATGAGTGGTTGCTGGATAACTCTTTCTGACACCTTACTATCTTACA
AATGTAACAAAAAAGTTATTTTTCTGTAATTCGAGCATGTCATGTTACCCCGCGAGCATAAAACGCGTAT
ATTCAGGGAGACCACAACGGTTTCCCTCTACAAATAATTTTGTTTAACTTTGAATTCAAAAGATCTGGTA
CCACCTCGAGTTCCCCGCGCCAGCGGGGATAAACCGTATTGACCAATTCATTCGGGACAGTTATTAGTTC
GAGTTCCCCGCGCCAGCGGGGATAAACCGGGAGTGCCCAATATTACGACATCATCCATCTCGAGTTCCCC
GCGCCAGCGGGGATAAACCGAAAAAAAAACCCCGCCCCTGACAGGGCGGGGTTTTTTTTCCTAGGGATAT
ATTCCGCTTCCTCGCTCACTGACTCGCTACGCTCGGTCGTTCGACTGCGGCGAGCGGAAATGGCTTACGA
ACGGGGCGGAGATTTCCTGGAAGATGCCAGGAAGATACTTAACAGGGAAGTGAGAGGGCCGCGGCAAAGC
CGTTTTTCCATAGGCTCCGCCCCCCTGACAAGCATCACGAAATCTGACGCTCAAATCAGTGGTGGCGAAA
CCCGACAGGACTATAAAGATACCAGGCGTTTCCCCCTGGCGGCTCCCTCGTGCGCTCTCCTGTTCCTGCC
TTTCGGTTTACCGGTGTCATTCCGCTGTTATGGCCGCGTTTGTCTCATTCCACGCCTGACACTCAGTTCC
GGGTAGGCAGTTCGCTCCAAGCTGGACTGTATGCACGAACCCCCCGTTCAGTCCGACCGCTGCGCCTTAT
CCGGTAACTATCGTCTTGAGTCCAACCCGGAAAGACATGCAAAAGCACCACTGGCAGCAGCCACTGGTAA
TTGATTTAGAGGAGTTAGTCTTGAAGTCATGCGCCGGTTAAGGCTAAACTGAAAGGACAAGTTTTGGTGA
CTGCGCTCCTCCAAGCCAGTTACCTCGGTTCAAAGAGTTGGTAGCTCAGAGAACCTTCGAAAAACCGCCC
TGCAAGGCGGTTTTTTCGTTTTCAGAGCAAGAGATTACGCGCAGACCAAAACGATCTCAAGAAGATCATC
TTATTAATCAGATAAAATATTTCTAGATTTCAGTGCAATTTATCTCTTCAAATGTAGCACCTGAAGTCAG
CCCCATACGATATAAGTTGTTACTAGTGCTTGGATTCTCACCAATAAAAAACGCCCGGCGGCAACCGAGC
GTTCTGAACAAATCCAGATGGAGTTCTGAGGTCATTACTGGATCTATCAACAGGAGTCCAAGCGAGCTCG
ATATCAAATTACGCCCCGCCCTGCCACTCATCGCAGTACTGTTGTAATTCATTAAGCATTCTGCCGACAT
GGAAGCCATCACAAACGGCATGATGAACCTGAATCGCCAGCGGCATCAGCACCTTGTCGCCTTGCGTATA
ATATTTGCCCATGGTGAAAACGGGGGCGAAGAAGTTGTCCATATTGGCCACGTTTAAATCAAAACTGGTG
AAACTCACCCAGGGATTGGCTGAGACGAAAAACATATTCTCAATAAACCCTTTAGGGAAATAGGCCAGGT
TTTCACCGTAACACGCCACATCTTGCGAATATATGTGTAGAAACTGCCGGAAATCGTCGTGGTATTCACT
CCAGAGCGATGAAAACGTTTCAGTTTGCTCATGGAAAACGGTGTAACAAGGGTGAACACTATCCCATATC
ACCAGCTCACCGTCTTTCATTGCCATACGAAATT
